Addgene plasmid #201141: plex_307-ccdB-g418
Purpose: (Empty Backbone) pLEX_307 plasmid with g418 marker
Depositing lab: Alejandro Chavez. Depositing organization: University of California, San Diego (UCSD).
Backbone
  Vector backbone: plex_307
  Backbone size (bp): 10258
  Vector type: Mammalian Expression
  Promoter: EF-1α
  Selectable markers: Neomycin (select with G418)
Growth in bacteria
  Bacterial resistance: Chloramphenicol and Ampicillin, 25 & 100 μg/mL
  Growth temperature: 30°C
  Growth strain: ccdB Survival
  Copy number: High Copy
Terms and licenses: Academic/Nonprofit Terms; Industry Terms: Not Available to Industry
How to cite: plex_307-ccdB-g418 was a gift from Alejandro Chavez (Addgene plasmid # 201141 ; http://n2t.net/addgene:201141 ; RRID:Addgene_201141)
