[The description below was written by a language model from this plasmid's Addgene catalogue record and pLannotate feature annotations shown in this document.]
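Description:
plex_307-ccdB-g418 is an empty Gateway destination backbone derived from pLEX_307, in which the mammalian selection marker is a neomycin/G418 resistance gene. The catalogue lists it simply as a mammalian expression vector, but the feature table shows third-generation, self-inactivating HIV-1 lentiviral architecture. An RSV promoter is fused to a truncated 5' LTR, followed by the Ψ packaging signal with a gag fragment, the Rev response element, a cPPT/CTS, and a ΔU3 3' LTR with a downstream SV40 polyadenylation signal. In bacteria the plasmid replicates from a high-copy ColE1/pUC-type origin and also carries an f1 origin. AmpR sits on the backbone and a chloramphenicol resistance gene lies within the Gateway cassette, hence the dual ampicillin and chloramphenicol selection. Because the cassette encodes the CcdB toxin, the unrecombined plasmid has to be maintained in a ccdB-tolerant strain.

Between the LTRs there are two expression units. An SV40 early promoter/origin drives NeoR/KanR, which allows G418 selection of transduced or transfected mammalian cells. Downstream, past the cPPT/CTS, the strong constitutive EF-1α promoter sits immediately upstream of the attR1–CmR–ccdB–attR2 cassette. An LR recombination with an entry clone replaces this cassette with the gene of interest, and loss of ccdB provides counter-selection for recombinants in standard E. coli. A V5 epitope tag follows attR2, so an insert lacking a stop codon could presumably be expressed with a C-terminal V5 fusion. A WPRE lies downstream and enhances transcript expression. No insert is present. The vector is intended for building EF-1α-driven expression constructs with G418 selection in mammalian cells, an alternative marker that is useful when combining several selectable constructs.
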