Features (pLannotate 1.2.2; 37 found; start..end, strand, type, name):
     23..89      +  CDS            small t antigen (fragment): SV40 (simian virus 40) small t antigen
     96..1274    +  promoter       EF-1α promoter: strong constitutive promoter for human elongation factor EF-1α
   1294..1418    +  protein_bind   attR1: mutant version of attR; recombination site for the Gateway® LR reaction LR Clonase™
   1443..1473    +  promoter       lac UV5 promoter: E. coli lac promoter with an "up" mutation
   1497..1526    +  promoter       cat promoter (fragment): promoter of the E. coli cat gene encoding chloramphenicol acetyltransferase
   1527..2186    +  CDS            CmR: chloramphenicol acetyltransferase; cat; confers resistance to chloramphenicol
   2365..2523    +  CDS            ccdA (fragment): CCDA_ECO57 - Also known as H, letA. Experimental evidence at protein level: Swiss-Prot protein existence level 1. Antitoxin component of a type II toxin-antitoxin (TA) system which inhibits the post-segregational killing (PSK) of plasmid-free cells, also referred to as a plasmid addiction system. Binds to and blocks the activity of CcdB; will also remove bound CcdB protein from the CcdB-GyrA complex by forming a CcdA-CcdB complex, a process termed rejuvenation. Functions as a transcriptional corepressor for the ccdAB operon, repression also requires CcdB (By similarity). From Escherichia coli
   2528..2830    +  CDS            ccdB: CCDB_ECOLI - Also known as G, letB, letD. Experimental evidence at protein level: Swiss-Prot protein existence level 1. Toxic component of a type II toxin-antitoxin (TA) system, functioning in plasmid maintainence. Responsible for the post- segregational killing (PSK) of plasmid-free cells, also referred to as a plasmid addiction system. Half-life of over 2 hours. Cell killing by CcdB is accompanied by filamentation, defects in chromosome and plasmid segregation, defects in cell division, formation of anucleate cells, decreased DNA synthesis and plasmid loss. Interferes with the activity of DN
   2874..2998    -  protein_bind   attR2: mutant version of attR; recombination site for the Gateway® LR reaction LR Clonase™
   3006..3047    +  CDS            V5 tag: epitope tag from simian virus 5
   3098..3686    +  misc_feature   WPRE: woodchuck hepatitis virus posttranscriptional regulatory element
   3737..3756    +  misc_feature   cPPT/CTS (fragment): central polypurine tract and central termination sequence of HIV-1
   3758..3991    +  LTR            3' LTR (ΔU3): self-inactivating 3' long terminal repeat (LTR) from HIV-1
   4069..4190    +  polyA_signal   SV40 poly(A) signal: SV40 polyadenylation signal
   4230..4365    +  rep_origin     SV40 ori: SV40 origin of replication
   4386..4404    -  promoter       T7 promoter: promoter for bacteriophage T7 RNA polymerase
   4412..4567    +  CDS            lacZα (fragment): LacZα fragment of β-galactosidase; lacZ fragment
   4572..5000    +  rep_origin     f1 ori (sequence partly withheld): f1 bacteriophage origin of replication; arrow indicates direction of (+) strand synthesis
   5053..5157    +  promoter       AmpR promoter: bla
   5158..6018    +  CDS            AmpR: β-lactamase; bla; confers resistance to ampicillin, carbenicillin, and related antibiotics
   6189..6777    +  rep_origin     ori: high-copy-number ColE1/pMB1/pBR322/pUC origin of replication
   6960..7052    +  CDS            lacI (fragment): lac repressor; lacI; The lac repressor binds to the lac operator to inhibit transcription in E. coli. This inhibition can be relieved by adding lactose or isopropyl-β-D-thiogalactopyranoside (IPTG).
   7065..7086    +  protein_bind   CAP binding site: CAP binding activates transcription in the presence of cAMP. E. coli catabolite activator protein
   7101..7131    +  promoter       lac promoter: promoter for the E. coli lac operon
   7139..7155    +  protein_bind   lac operator: The lac repressor binds to the lac operator to inhibit transcription in E. coli. This inhibition can be relieved by adding lactose or isopropyl-β-D-thiogalactopyranoside (IPTG). lac repressor encoded by lacI
   7200..7218    +  promoter       T3 promoter: promoter for bacteriophage T3 RNA polymerase
   7246..7472    +  promoter       RSV promoter: Rous sarcoma virus enhancer/promoter
   7473..7653    +  LTR            5' LTR (truncated): truncated 5' long terminal repeat (LTR) from HIV-1
   7700..7825    +  misc_feature   HIV-1 Ψ: packaging signal of human immunodeficiency virus type 1
   7809..8172    +  CDS            HIV-1 gag (fragment): gag protein from human immunodeficiency virus 1; gag
   8318..8551    +  misc_feature   RRE: The Rev response element (RRE) of HIV-1 allows for Rev-dependent mRNA export from the nucleus to the cytoplasm.
   8928..8954    +  CDS            Rev (fragment): human immunodeficiency virus 1 (HIV-1) Rev protein; rev; enhances nuclear export of unspliced and incompletely spliced viral mRNAs
   8961..8984    +  promoter       SV40 promoter (fragment): SV40 early promoter
   8985..9056    +  promoter       SV40 promoter (fragment): SV40 enhancer and early promoter
   9080..9215    +  rep_origin     SV40 ori: SV40 origin of replication
   9257..10051   +  CDS            NeoR/KanR: aminoglycoside phosphotransferase from Tn5; aph(3')-II (or nptII); confers resistance to neomycin, kanamycin, and G418 (Geneticin®)
  10099..10216   +  misc_feature   cPPT/CTS: central polypurine tract and central termination sequence of HIV-1
>Addgene plasmid #201141 | plex_307-ccdB-g418 | addgene full sequence | sequence record 395514 | Addgene NGS Result
CTCGAGGCCTGCAGGTGCAAAGATGGATAAAGTTTTAAACAGAGAGGAATCTTTGCAGCTAATGGACCTT
CTAGGTCTTGAAAGGAGTGGGAATTGGCTCCGGTGCCCGTCAGTGGGCAGAGCGCACATCGCCCACAGTC
CCCGAGAAGTTGGGGGGAGGGGTCGGCAATTGAACCGGTGCCTAGAGAAGGTGGCGCGGGGTAAACTGGG
AAAGTGATGTCGTGTACTGGCTCCGCCTTTTTCCCGAGGGTGGGGGAGAACCGTATATAAGTGCAGTAGT
CGCCGTGAACGTTCTTTTTCGCAACGGGTTTGCCGCCAGAACACAGGTAAGTGCCGTGTGTGGTTCCCGC
GGGCCTGGCCTCTTTACGGGTTATGGCCCTTGCGTGCCTTGAATTACTTCCACCTGGCTGCAGTACGTGA
TTCTTGATCCCGAGCTTCGGGTTGGAAGTGGGTGGGAGAGTTCGAGGCCTTGCGCTTAAGGAGCCCCTTC
GCCTCGTGCTTGAGTTGAGGCCTGGCCTGGGCGCTGGGGCCGCCGCGTGCGAATCTGGTGGCACCTTCGC
GCCTGTCTCGCTGCTTTCGATAAGTCTCTAGCCATTTAAAATTTTTGATGACCTGCTGCGACGCTTTTTT
TCTGGCAAGATAGTCTTGTAAATGCGGGCCAAGATCTGCACACTGGTATTTCGGTTTTTGGGGCCGCGGG
CGGCGACGGGGCCCGTGCGTCCCAGCGCACATGTTCGGCGAGGCGGGGCCTGCGAGCGCGGCCACCGAGA
ATCGGACGGGGGTAGTCTCAAGCTGGCCGGCCTGCTCTGGTGCCTGGCCTCGCGCCGCCGTGTATCGCCC
CGCCCTGGGCGGCAAGGCTGGCCCGGTCGGCACCAGTTGCGTGAGCGGAAAGATGGCCGCTTCCCGGCCC
TGCTGCAGGGAGCTCAAAATGGAGGACGCGGCGCTCGGGAGAGCGGGCGGGTGAGTCACCCACACAAAGG
AAAAGGGCCTTTCCGTCCTCAGCCGTCGCTTCATGTGACTCCACGGAGTACCGGGCGCCGTCCAGGCACC
TCGATTAGTTCTCGAGCTTTTGGAGTACGTCGTCTTTAGGTTGGGGGGAGGGGTTTTATGCGATGGAGTT
TCCCCACACTGAGTGGGTGGAGACTGAAGTTAGGCCAGCTTGGCACTTGATGTAATTCTCCTTGGAATTT
GCCCTTTTTGAGTTTGGATCTTGGTTCATTCTCAAGCCTCAGACAGTGGTTCAAAGTTTTTTTCTTCCAT
TTCAGGTGTCGTGAGGCTAGCATCGATTGATCAACAAGTTTGTACAAAAAAGCTGAACGAGAAACGTAAA
ATGATATAAATATCAATATATTAAATTAGATTTTGCATAAAAAACAGACTACATAATACTGTAAAACACA
ACATATCCAGTCACTATGGCGGCCGCATTAGGCACCCCAGGCTTTACACTTTATGCTTCCGGCTCGTATA
ATGTGTGGATTTTGAGTTAGGATCCGTCGAGATTTTCAGGAGCTAAGGAAGCTAAAATGGAGAAAAAAAT
CACTGGATATACCACCGTTGATATATCCCAATGGCATCGTAAAGAACATTTTGAGGCATTTCAGTCAGTT
GCTCAATGTACCTATAACCAGACCGTTCAGCTGGATATTACGGCCTTTTTAAAGACCGTAAAGAAAAATA
AGCACAAGTTTTATCCGGCCTTTATTCACATTCTTGCCCGCCTGATGAATGCTCATCCGGAATTCCGTAT
GGCAATGAAAGACGGTGAGCTGGTGATATGGGATAGTGTTCACCCTTGTTACACCGTTTTCCATGAGCAA
ACTGAAACGTTTTCATCGCTCTGGAGTGAATACCACGACGATTTCCGGCAGTTTCTACACATATATTCGC
AAGATGTGGCGTGTTACGGTGAAAACCTGGCCTATTTCCCTAAAGGGTTTATTGAGAATATGTTTTTCGT
CTCAGCCAATCCCTGGGTGAGTTTCACCAGTTTTGATTTAAACGTGGCCAATATGGACAACTTCTTCGCC
CCCGTTTTCACCATGGGCAAATATTATACGCAAGGCGACAAGGTGCTGATGCCGCTGGCGATTCAGGTTC
ATCATGCCGTTTGTGATGGCTTCCATGTCGGCAGAATGCTTAATGAATTACAACAGTACTGCGATGAGTG
GCAGGGCGGGGCGTAAAGATCTGGATCCGGCTTACTAAAAGCCAGATAACAGTATGCGTATTTGCGCGCT
GATTTTTGCGGTATAAGAATATATACTGATATGTATACCCGAAGTATGTCAAAAAGAGGTATGCTATGAA
GCAGCGTATTACAGTGACAGTTGACAGCGACAGCTATCAGTTGCTCAAGGCATATATGATGTCAATATCT
CCGGTCTGGTAAGCACAACCATGCAGAATGAAGCCCGTCGTCTGCGTGCCGAACGCTGGAAAGCGGAAAA
TCAGGAAGGGATGGCTGAGGTCGCCCGGTTTATTGAAATGAACGGCTCTTTTGCTGACGAGAACAGGGGC
TGGTGAAATGCAGTTTAAGGTTTACACCTATAAAAGAGAGAGCCGTTATCGTCTGTTTGTGGATGTACAG
AGTGATATTATTGACACGCCCGGGCGACGGATGGTGATCCCCCTGGCCAGTGCACGTCTGCTGTCAGATA
AAGTCTCCCGTGAACTTTACCCGGTGGTGCATATCGGGGATGAAAGCTGGCGCATGATGACCACCGATAT
GGCCAGTGTGCCGGTCTCCGTTATCGGGGAAGAAGTGGCTGATCTCAGCCACCGCGAAAATGACATCAAA
AACGCCATTAACCTGATGTTCTGGGGAATATAAATGTCAGGCTCCCTTATACACAGCCAGTCTGCAGGTC
GACCATAGTGACTGGATATGTTGTGTTTTACAGTATTATGTAGTCTGTTTTTTATGCAAAATCTAATTTA
ATATATTGATATTTATATCATTTTACGTTTCTCGTTCAGCTTTCTTGTACAAAGTGGTTGATATCGGTAA
GCCTATCCCTAACCCTCTCCTCGGTCTCGATTCTACGTAGTAATGAACTAGTACCGGTTAAGTCGACAAT
CAACGCGTTAAGTCGACAATCAACCTCTGGATTACAAAATTTGTGAAAGATTGACTGGTATTCTTAACTA
TGTTGCTCCTTTTACGCTATGTGGATACGCTGCTTTAATGCCTTTGTATCATGCTATTGCTTCCCGTATG
GCTTTCATTTTCTCCTCCTTGTATAAATCCTGGTTGCTGTCTCTTTATGAGGAGTTGTGGCCCGTTGTCA
GGCAACGTGGCGTGGTGTGCACTGTGTTTGCTGACGCAACCCCCACTGGTTGGGGCATTGCCACCACCTG
TCAGCTCCTTTCCGGGACTTTCGCTTTCCCCCTCCCTATTGCCACGGCGGAACTCATCGCCGCCTGCCTT
GCCCGCTGCTGGACAGGGGCTCGGCTGTTGGGCACTGACAATTCCGTGGTGTTGTCGGGGAAATCATCGT
CCTTTCCTTGGCTGCTCGCCTGTGTTGCCACCTGGATTCTGCGCGGGACGTCCTTCTGCTACGTCCCTTC
GGCCCTCAATCCAGCGGACCTTCCTTCCCGCGGCCTGCTGCCGGCTCTGCGGCCTCTTCCGCGTCTTCGC
CTTCGCCCTCAGACGAGTCGGATCTCCCTTTGGGCCGCCTCCCCGCGTCGACTTTAAGACCAATGACTTA
CAAGGCAGCTGTAGATCTTAGCCACTTTTTAAAAGAAAAGGGGGGACTGGAAGGGCTAATTCACTCCCAA
CGAAGACAAGATCTGCTTTTTGCTTGTACTGGGTCTCTCTGGTTAGACCAGATCTGAGCCTGGGAGCTCT
CTGGCTAACTAGGGAACCCACTGCTTAAGCCTCAATAAAGCTTGCCTTGAGTGCTTCAAGTAGTGTGTGC
CCGTCTGTTGTGTGACTCTGGTAACTAGAGATCCCTCAGACCCTTTTAGTCAGTGTGGAAAATCTCTAGC
AGTACGTATAGTAGTTCATGTCATCTTATTATTCAGTATTTATAACTTGCAAAGAAATGAATATCAGAGA
GTGAGAGGAACTTGTTTATTGCAGCTTATAATGGTTACAAATAAAGCAATAGCATCACAAATTTCACAAA
TAAAGCATTTTTTTCACTGCATTCTAGTTGTGGTTTGTCCAAACTCATCAATGTATCTTATCATGTCTGG
CTCTAGCTATCCCGCCCCTAACTCCGCCCATCCCGCCCCTAACTCCGCCCAGTTCCGCCCATTCTCCGCC
CCATGGCTGACTAATTTTTTTTATTTATGCAGAGGCCGAGGCCGCCTCGGCCTCTGAGCTATTCCAGAAG
TAGTGAGGAGGCTTTTTTGGAGGCCTAGGGACGTACCCAATTCGCCCTATAGTGAGTCGTATTACGCGCG
CTCACTGGCCGTCGTTTTACAACGTCGTGACTGGGAAAACCCTGGCGTTACCCAACTTAATCGCCTTGCA
GCACATCCCCCTTTCGCCAGCTGGCGTAATAGCGAAGAGGCCCGCACCGATCGCCCTTCCCAACAGTTGC
GCAGCCTGAATGGCGAATGGG
[124 nt withheld, positions 4572-4695]
C
[91 nt withheld, positions 4697-4787]
A
[49 nt withheld, positions 4789-4837]
CCTTTGACGTTGGAGTCCACGTTCTTT
[37 nt withheld, positions 4865-4901]
ACCCTATCTCGGTCTATTCTTTTGATTTATAAGGGATTTTGCCGATTTCGGCCTATTGGTTAAAAAATGA
GCTGATTTAACAAAAATTTAACGCGAATTTTAACAAAATATTAACGCTTACAATTTAGGTGGCACTTTTC
GGGGAAATGTGCGCGGAACCCCTATTTGTTTATTTTTCTAAATACATTCAAATATGTATCCGCTCATGAG
ACAATAACCCTGATAAATGCTTCAATAATATTGAAAAAGGAAGAGTATGAGTATTCAACATTTCCGTGTC
GCCCTTATTCCCTTTTTTGCGGCATTTTGCCTTCCTGTTTTTGCTCACCCAGAAACGCTGGTGAAAGTAA
AAGATGCTGAAGATCAGTTGGGTGCACGAGTGGGTTACATCGAACTGGATCTCAACAGCGGTAAGATCCT
TGAGAGTTTTCGCCCCGAAGAACGTTTTCCAATGATGAGCACTTTTAAAGTTCTGCTATGTGGCGCGGTA
TTATCCCGTATTGACGCCGGGCAAGAGCAACTCGGTCGCCGCATACACTATTCTCAGAATGACTTGGTTG
AGTACTCACCAGTCACAGAAAAGCATCTTACGGATGGCATGACAGTAAGAGAATTATGCAGTGCTGCCAT
AACCATGAGTGATAACACTGCGGCCAACTTACTTCTGACAACGATCGGAGGACCGAAGGAGCTAACCGCT
TTTTTGCACAACATGGGGGATCATGTAACTCGCCTTGATCGTTGGGAACCGGAGCTGAATGAAGCCATAC
CAAACGACGAGCGTGACACCACGATGCCTGTAGCAATGGCAACAACGTTGCGCAAACTATTAACTGGCGA
ACTACTTACTCTAGCTTCCCGGCAACAATTAATAGACTGGATGGAGGCGGATAAAGTTGCAGGACCACTT
CTGCGCTCGGCCCTTCCGGCTGGCTGGTTTATTGCTGATAAATCTGGAGCCGGTGAGCGTGGGTCTCGCG
GTATCATTGCAGCACTGGGGCCAGATGGTAAGCCCTCCCGTATCGTAGTTATCTACACGACGGGGAGTCA
GGCAACTATGGATGAACGAAATAGACAGATCGCTGAGATAGGTGCCTCACTGATTAAGCATTGGTAACTG
TCAGACCAAGTTTACTCATATATACTTTAGATTGATTTAAAACTTCATTTTTAATTTAAAAGGATCTAGG
TGAAGATCCTTTTTGATAATCTCATGACCAAAATCCCTTAACGTGAGTTTTCGTTCCACTGAGCGTCAGA
CCCCGTAGAAAAGATCAAAGGATCTTCTTGAGATCCTTTTTTTCTGCGCGTAATCTGCTGCTTGCAAACA
AAAAAACCACCGCTACCAGCGGTGGTTTGTTTGCCGGATCAAGAGCTACCAACTCTTTTTCCGAAGGTAA
CTGGCTTCAGCAGAGCGCAGATACCAAATACTGTTCTTCTAGTGTAGCCGTAGTTAGGCCACCACTTCAA
GAACTCTGTAGCACCGCCTACATACCTCGCTCTGCTAATCCTGTTACCAGTGGCTGCTGCCAGTGGCGAT
AAGTCGTGTCTTACCGGGTTGGACTCAAGACGATAGTTACCGGATAAGGCGCAGCGGTCGGGCTGAACGG
GGGGTTCGTGCACACAGCCCAGCTTGGAGCGAACGACCTACACCGAACTGAGATACCTACAGCGTGAGCT
ATGAGAAAGCGCCACGCTTCCCGAAGGGAGAAAGGCGGACAGGTATCCGGTAAGCGGCAGGGTCGGAACA
GGAGAGCGCACGAGGGAGCTTCCAGGGGGAAACGCCTGGTATCTTTATAGTCCTGTCGGGTTTCGCCACC
TCTGACTTGAGCGTCGATTTTTGTGATGCTCGTCAGGGGGGCGGAGCCTATGGAAAAACGCCAGCAACGC
GGCCTTTTTACGGTTCCTGGCCTTTTGCTGGCCTTTTGCTCACATGTTCTTTCCTGCGTTATCCCCTGAT
TCTGTGGATAACCGTATTACCGCCTTTGAGTGAGCTGATACCGCTCGCCGCAGCCGAACGACCGAGCGCA
GCGAGTCAGTGAGCGAGGAAGCGGAAGAGCGCCCAATACGCAAACCGCCTCTCCCCGCGCGTTGGCCGAT
TCATTAATGCAGCTGGCACGACAGGTTTCCCGACTGGAAAGCGGGCAGTGAGCGCAACGCAATTAATGTG
AGTTAGCTCACTCATTAGGCACCCCAGGCTTTACACTTTATGCTTCCGGCTCGTATGTTGTGTGGAATTG
TGAGCGGATAACAATTTCACACAGGAAACAGCTATGACCATGATTACGCCAAGCGCGCAATTAACCCTCA
CTAAAGGGAACAAAAGCTGGAGCTGCAAGCTTAATGTAGTCTTATGCAATACTCTTGTAGTCTTGCAACA
TGGTAACGATGAGTTAGCAACATGCCTTACAAGGAGAGAAAAAGCACCGTGCATGCCGATTGGTGGAAGT
AAGGTGGTACGATCGTGCCTTATTAGGAAGGCAACAGACGGGTCTGACATGGATTGGACGAACCACTGAA
TTGCCGCATTGCAGAGATATTGTATTTAAGTGCCTAGCTCGATACATAAACGGGTCTCTCTGGTTAGACC
AGATCTGAGCCTGGGAGCTCTCTGGCTAACTAGGGAACCCACTGCTTAAGCCTCAATAAAGCTTGCCTTG
AGTGCTTCAAGTAGTGTGTGCCCGTCTGTTGTGTGACTCTGGTAACTAGAGATCCCTCAGACCCTTTTAG
TCAGTGTGGAAAATCTCTAGCAGTGGCGCCCGAACAGGGACTTGAAAGCGAAAGGGAAACCAGAGGAGCT
CTCTCGACGCAGGACTCGGCTTGCTGAAGCGCGCACGGCAAGAGGCGAGGGGCGGCGACTGGTGAGTACG
CCAAAAATTTTGACTAGCGGAGGCTAGAAGGAGAGAGATGGGTGCGAGAGCGTCAGTATTAAGCGGGGGA
GAATTAGATCGCGATGGGAAAAAATTCGGTTAAGGCCAGGGGGAAAGAAAAAATATAAATTAAAACATAT
AGTATGGGCAAGCAGGGAGCTAGAACGATTCGCAGTTAATCCTGGCCTGTTAGAAACATCAGAAGGCTGT
AGACAAATACTGGGACAGCTACAACCATCCCTTCAGACAGGATCAGAAGAACTTAGATCATTATATAATA
CAGTAGCAACCCTCTATTGTGTGCATCAAAGGATAGAGATAAAAGACACCAAGGAAGCTTTAGACAAGAT
AGAGGAAGAGCAAAACAAAAGTAAGACCACCGCACAGCAAGCGGCCGCTGATCTTCAGACCTGGAGGAGG
AGATATGAGGGACAATTGGAGAAGTGAATTATATAAATATAAAGTAGTAAAAATTGAACCATTAGGAGTA
GCACCCACCAAGGCAAAGAGAAGAGTGGTGCAGAGAGAAAAAAGAGCAGTGGGAATAGGAGCTTTGTTCC
TTGGGTTCTTGGGAGCAGCAGGAAGCACTATGGGCGCAGCGTCAATGACGCTGACGGTACAGGCCAGACA
ATTATTGTCTGGTATAGTGCAGCAGCAGAACAATTTGCTGAGGGCTATTGAGGCGCAACAGCATCTGTTG
CAACTCACAGTCTGGGGCATCAAGCAGCTCCAGGCAAGAATCCTGGCTGTGGAAAGATACCTAAAGGATC
AACAGCTCCTGGGGATTTGGGGTTGCTCTGGAAAACTCATTTGCACCACTGCTGTGCCTTGGAATGCTAG
TTGGAGTAATAAATCTCTGGAACAGATTTGGAATCACACGACCTGGATGGAGTGGGACAGAGAAATTAAC
AATTACACAAGCTTAATACACTCCTTAATTGAAGAATCGCAAAACCAGCAAGAAAAGAATGAACAAGAAT
TATTGGAATTAGATAAATGGGCAAGTTTGTGGAATTGGTTTAACATAACAAATTGGCTGTGGTATATAAA
ATTATTCATAATGATAGTAGGAGGCTTGGTAGGTTTAAGAATAGTTTTTGCTGTACTTTCTATAGTGAAT
AGAGTTAGGCAGGGATATTCACCATTATCGTTTCAGACCCACCTCCCAACCCCGAGGGGACCCATGCATT
GCATCTCAATTAGTCAGCAACCAGGTGTGGAAAGTCCCCAGGCTCCCCAGCAGGCAGAAGTATGCAAAGC
ATGCGTCTCAATTAGTCAGCAACCATAGTCCCGCCCCTAACTCCGCCCATCCCGCCCCTAACTCCGCCCA
GTTCCGCCCATTCTCCGCCCCATGGCTGACTAATTTTTTTTATTTATGCAGAGGCCGAGGCCGCCTCGGC
CTCTGAGCTATTCCAGAAGTAGTGAGGAGGCTTTTTTGGAGGCCTAGGCTTTTGCAAAAAGCTTTCTAGA
GGTACCGTGGCCACCATGATTGAACAAGATGGATTGCACGCAGGTTCTCCGGCCGCTTGGGTGGAGAGGC
TATTCGGCTATGACTGGGCACAACAGACAATCGGCTGCTCTGATGCCGCCGTGTTCCGGCTGTCAGCGCA
GGGGCGCCCGGTTCTTTTTGTCAAGACCGACCTGTCCGGTGCCCTGAATGAACTGCAAGACGAGGCAGCG
CGGCTATCGTGGCTGGCCACGACGGGCGTTCCTTGCGCAGCTGTGCTCGACGTTGTCACTGAAGCGGGAA
GGGACTGGCTGCTATTGGGCGAAGTGCCGGGGCAGGATCTCCTGTCATCTCACCTTGCTCCTGCCGAGAA
AGTATCCATCATGGCTGATGCAATGCGGCGGCTGCATACGCTTGATCCGGCTACCTGCCCATTCGACCAC
CAAGCGAAACATCGCATCGAGCGAGCACGTACTCGGATGGAAGCCGGTCTTGTCGATCAGGATGATCTGG
ACGAAGAGCATCAGGGGCTCGCGCCAGCCGAACTGTTCGCCAGGCTCAAGGCGAGCATGCCCGACGGCGA
GGATCTCGTCGTGACCCATGGCGATGCCTGCTTGCCGAATATCATGGTGGAAAATGGCCGCTTTTCTGGA
TTCATCGACTGTGGCCGGCTGGGTGTGGCGGACCGCTATCAGGACATAGCGTTGGCTACCCGTGATATTG
CTGAAGAGCTTGGCGGCGAATGGGCTGACCGCTTCCTCGTGCTTTACGGTATCGCCGCTCCCGATTCGCA
GCGCATCGCCTTCTATCGCCTTCTTGACGAGTTCTTCTGAGTTAACGAATTCTAGATCTTGAGACAAATG
GCAGTATTCATCCACAATTTTAAAAGAAAAGGGGGGATTGGGGGGTACAGTGCAGGGGAAAGAATAGTAG
ACATAATAGCAACAGACATACAAACTAAAGAATTACAAAAACAAATTACAAAAATTCAAAATTTTCGGGT
TTATTACAGGGACAGCAGAGATCCACTTTGGCGCCGG
